Addgene plasmid #199148: RB820
Purpose: This plasmid contains a barcoding cassette which gets integrated at Neut5 locus in Candida albicans genome
Depositing lab: Richard Bennett. Depositing organization: Brown University. Publication: Aneuploidy and gene dosage regulate filamentation and host colonization by Candida albicans. Kakade P, Sircaik S, Maufrais C, Ene IV, Bennett RJ. Proc Natl Acad Sci U S A. 2023 Mar 14;120(11):e2218163120. doi: 10.1073/pnas.2218163120. Epub 2023 Mar 9. PubMed 36893271.
Backbone
  Vector backbone: pRS314
  Backbone manufacturer: ATCC
  Backbone size w/o insert (bp): 6599
  Vector type: Yeast Expression
  Selectable markers: Nourseothricin
Growth in bacteria
  Bacterial resistance: Ampicillin, 100 μg/mL
  Growth temperature: 37°C
  Growth strain: DH5alpha
  Copy number: High Copy
Gene/Insert
  Gene/Insert name: 100 bp barcoding cassette
  Species: Synthetic
  Insert size (bp): 100
  Cloning method: Restriction Enzyme; 5′ cloning site SpeI (unknown if destroyed); 3′ cloning site ClaI (unknown if destroyed)
  Sequencing primers: 5′ GTGCCGTAAAGCACTAAATCGG; 3′ GTTACCTCACTCATTAGGCACCCC
Terms and licenses: Academic/Nonprofit Terms; Industry Terms: Not Available to Industry
Depositor comments: After restriction digestion with NgoMIV, this plasmid can be used to transform Candida strains which would barcode it with unique DNA barcodes
How to cite: RB820 was a gift from Richard Bennett (Addgene plasmid # 199148 ; http://n2t.net/addgene:199148 ; RRID:Addgene_199148)
