[The description below was written by a language model from this plasmid's Addgene catalogue record and pLannotate feature annotations shown in this document.]
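Description:
RB820 is a pRS314-based yeast shuttle plasmid that serves as an integrating barcoding vector for Candida albicans. It is propagated in E. coli through a high-copy ColE1/pUC-type origin and an ampicillin resistance gene (β-lactamase with its own promoter). It also retains the pRS314 backbone elements for Saccharomyces cerevisiae: the TRP1 auxotrophic marker with its promoter and a CEN6/ARS centromeric replication module. Remnants of the pBluescript-style cloning region are annotated as well, including f1/M13 origin fragments, a lacZα fragment, the lac promoter and operator, and flanking T7 and T3 promoters.

The payload is a synthetic 100 bp barcoding cassette cloned between SpeI and ClaI sites. It sits alongside a nourseothricin resistance cassette in which a streptothricin acetyltransferase gene is driven by the Ashbya gossypii TEF promoter and followed by the TEF terminator, giving dominant drug selection of transformants. According to the record, the plasmid is linearised with NgoMIV and transformed into Candida strains, so that the cassette integrates at the Neut5 locus and marks the strain with a unique DNA barcode. The automated feature table does not annotate the barcode itself or any Neut5 homology sequences. These presumably lie in the unannotated stretches around the fragmented multiple cloning site, but their exact positions cannot be confirmed from the record. Barcoded strains of this kind allow individual isolates to be tracked and quantified in mixed populations. This fits the associated work on how aneuploidy and gene dosage affect filamentation and host colonisation by C. albicans.
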