Features (pLannotate 1.2.2; 23 found; start..end, strand, type, name):
    137..186     +  misc_feature   bom (fragment): basis of mobility region from pBR322
    324..471     +  promoter       TRP1 promoter: S. cerevisiae TRP1
    472..1146    +  CDS            TRP1: phosphoribosylanthranilate isomerase, required for tryptophan biosynthesis; S. cerevisiae TRP1; yeast auxotrophic marker
   1197..1248    +  misc_feature   bom (fragment): basis of mobility region from pBR322
   1249..1576    -  rep_origin     M13 ori (fragment) (sequence partly withheld): M13 bacteriophage origin of replication; arrow indicates direction of (+) strand synthesis
   1890..2019    -  rep_origin     f1 ori (fragment) (sequence partly withheld): f1 bacteriophage origin of replication; arrow indicates direction of (+) strand synthesis
   2023..2180    -  CDS            lacZα (fragment): LacZα fragment of β-galactosidase; lacZ fragment
   2183..2201    +  promoter       T7 promoter: promoter for bacteriophage T7 RNA polymerase
   2274..2471    -  terminator     TEF terminator: Ashbya gossypii TEF terminator
   2489..3058    -  CDS            sta: STA_STRLA - Experimental evidence at protein level: Swiss-Prot protein existence level 1. Involved in resistance to streptothricin, a broad-spectrum antibiotic produced by streptomycetes. Detoxifies streptothricin via acetylation of the beta amino group of the first beta-lysyl moiety of streptothricin. From Streptomyces lavendulae.
   3072..3415    -  promoter       TEF promoter: Ashbya gossypii TEF promoter
   3484..3502    -  promoter       T3 promoter: promoter for bacteriophage T3 RNA polymerase
   3547..3563    -  protein_bind   lac operator: The lac repressor binds to the lac operator to inhibit transcription in E. coli. This inhibition can be relieved by adding lactose or isopropyl-β-D-thiogalactopyranoside (IPTG). lac repressor encoded by lacI
   3571..3593    +  misc_feature   MCS (fragment): pBluescript multiple cloning site
   3649..3677    +  misc_feature   MCS (fragment): pBluescript multiple cloning site
   3942..3972    -  promoter       lac promoter: promoter for the E. coli lac operon
   3987..4008    -  protein_bind   CAP binding site: CAP binding activates transcription in the presence of cAMP. E. coli catabolite activator protein
   4021..4113    -  CDS            lacI (fragment): lac repressor; lacI; The lac repressor binds to the lac operator to inhibit transcription in E. coli. This inhibition can be relieved by adding lactose or isopropyl-β-D-thiogalactopyranoside (IPTG).
   4296..4884    -  rep_origin     ori: high-copy-number ColE1/pMB1/pBR322/pUC origin of replication
   5055..5915    -  CDS            AmpR: β-lactamase; bla; confers resistance to ampicillin, carbenicillin, and related antibiotics
   5916..6020    -  promoter       AmpR promoter: bla
   6057..6560    +  misc_feature   CEN/ARS: S. cerevisiae CEN6 centromere fused to an autonomously replicating sequence
   6628..35      +  CDS            rop (fragment) (across the origin): Rop protein, which maintains plasmids at low copy number; rop
>Addgene plasmid #199148 | RB820 | addgene full sequence | sequence record 391953 | Addgene NGS Result
TCGCGCGTTTCGGTGATGACGGTGAAAACCTCTGACACATGCAGCTCCCGGAGACGGTCACAGCTTGTCT
GTAAGCGGATGCCGGGAGCAGACAAGCCCGTCAGGGCGCGTCAGCGGGTGTTGGCGGGTGTCGGGGCTGG
CTTAACTATGCGGCATCAGAGCAGATTGTACTGAGAGTGCACCATAGATCACGACATTACTATATATATA
ATATAGGAAGCATTTAATAGAACAGCATCGTAATATATGTGTACTTTGCAGTTATGACGCCAGATGGCAG
TAGTGGAAGATATTCTTTATTGAAAAATAGCTTGTCACCTTACGTACAATCTTGATCCGGAGCTTTTCTT
TTTTTGCCGATTAAGAATTAATTCGGTCGAAAAAAGAAAAGGAGAGGGCCAAGAGGGAGGGCATTGGTGA
CTATTGAGCACGTGAGTATACGTGATTAAGCACACAAAGGCAGCTTGGAGTATGTCTGTTATTAATTTCA
CAGGTAGTTCTGGTCCATTGGTGAAAGTTTGCGGCTTGCAGAGCACAGAGGCCGCAGAATGTGCTCTAGA
TTCCGATGCTGACTTGCTGGGTATTATATGTGTGCCCAATAGAAAGAGAACAATTGACCCGGTTATTGCA
AGGAAAATTTCAAGTCTTGTAAAAGCATATAAAAATAGTTCAGGCACTCCGAAATACTTGGTTGGCGTGT
TTCGTAATCAACCTAAGGAGGATGTTTTGGCTCTGGTCAATGATTACGGCATTGATATCGTCCAACTGCA
TGGAGATGAGTCGTGGCAAGAATACCAAGAGTTCCTCGGTTTGCCAGTTATTAAAAGACTCGTATTTCCA
AAAGACTGCAACATACTACTCAGTGCAGCTTCACAGAAACCTCATTCGTTTATTCCCTTGTTTGATTCAG
AAGCAGGTGGGACAGGTGAACTTTTGGATTGGAACTCGATTTCTGACTGGGTTGGAAGGCAAGAGAGCCC
CGAAAGCTTACATTTTATGTTAGCTGGTGGACTGACGCCAGAAAATGTTGGTGATGCGCTTAGATTAAAT
GGCGTTATTGGTGTTGATGTAAGCGGAGGTGTGGAGACAAATGGTGTAAAAGACTCTAACAAAATAGCAA
ATTTCGTCAAAAATGCTAAGAAATAGGTTATTACTGAGTAGTATTTATTTAAGTATTGTTTGTGCACTTG
CCGATCTATGCGGTGTGAAATACCGCACAGATGCGTAAGGAGAAAATACCGCATCAGGAAATTGTAAGCG
TTAATATTTTGTTAAAATTCGCGTTAAATTTTTGTTAAATCAGCTCATTTTTTAACCAATAGGCCGAAAT
CGGCAAAATCCCTTATAAATCAAAAGAATAGACCGAGATAGGGT
[37 nt withheld, positions 1375-1411]
AAAGAACGTGGACTCCAACGTCAAAGG
[49 nt withheld, positions 1439-1487]
T
[87 nt withheld, positions 1489-1575]
GGCCGGCTAGGCCTTAACCCACTGAATTCTACATCGAACAAGAGAAACCTTTTTTTTTACTTTTTTCAAA
CTTGAACAAAGAAAAGAAAAAGAAAAAGAAAAAGCAATCACAGCTTATTAACGATTCGTGTTTAAATAAT
CAATTGAAAGGAAAATAGAAGATTTTTGAAAAAAAGTTATTGGTATTTATTAACTTAATATATCAGTAAC
ATCAAGAGAAAGAAACTGAATTATAAACAGAGTATGTGAAGCAATTGCAATTGCAATTATTAGAGATCCA
GAAAACTGAATTGTGCTTGAATACCACTTGTTTACCGGCG
[124 nt withheld, positions 1896-2019]
CCATTCGCCATTCAGGCTGCGCAACTGTTGGGAAGGGCGATCGGTGCGGGCCTCTTCGCTATTACGCCAG
CTGGCGAAAGGGGGATGTGCTGCAAGGCGATTAAGTTGGGTAACGCCAGGGTTTTCCCAGTCACGACGTT
GTAAAACGACGGCCAGTGAATTGTAATACGACTCACTATAGGGCGAATTGGGTACCGAATTCGAGCTCGT
TTAAACGTCGACACTGGATGGCGGCGTTAGTATCGAATCGACAGCAGTATAGCGACCAGCATTCACATAC
GATTGACGCATGATATTACTTTCTGCGCACTTAACTTCGCATCTGGGCAGATGATGTCGAGGCGAAAAAA
AATATAAATCACGCTAACATTTGATTAAAATAGAACAACTACAATATAAAAAAACTATACAAATGACAAG
TTCTTGAAAACAAGAATCTTTTTATTGTCAGTACTGACTCGAGTTATTATGGACATGGCATAGACATATA
CAAAGCTTGTTCACCATCGGAAGCAGTACCATCGTATAAAGCAGTATCCAAACCACACAAAGTGAAACCC
ATTCTTCTATAAGCATGAATAGCTGGAGCATTAACATTGGTAACTTCCAACCACAAATGACCAGCACCTC
TTTCTCTGGCGAATTCAGTAGCCAAACCCATCAAAGCTCTACCAACACCATGACCTCTATGTTCTGGAGC
AACTTCAATATCTTCAACAGTCAATCTTCTGTTCCAACCAGAATAAGAAACAACAACGAAACCAGCCAAA
TCACCATCATCACCATAAGCAACGAAAGTTCTAGAATCTGGATCACCATCTTCACCAGCATCGGATTCAT
CATCGGATTCATCATCTGGGAAAACCTTAGTCAATGGTGGATCAACTGGAACTTCTCTCAAAGTGAAACC
ATCACCAGTAGCAGTAACTCTAAAAACAGTATCGGTAGTGAAAGAACCATCCAAAGCTTCAATAGCTTCA
GCATCACCTGGAACAGAAGTTCTGTATCTATAAGCAGTATCATCCAAAGTAGTAGACATAATTGTAGGAT
CCGGTTGTTTATGTTCGGATGTGATGTGAGAACTGTATCCTAGCAAGATTTTAAAAGGAAGTATATGAAA
GAAGAACCTCAGTGGCAAATCCTAACCTTTTATATTTCTCTACAGGGGCGCGGCGTGGGGACAATTCAAC
GCGTCTGTGAGGGGAGCGTTTCCCTGCTCGCAGGTCTGCAGCGAGGAGCCGTAATTTTTGCTTCGCGCCG
TGCGGCCATCAAAATGTATGGACGCAAATGATTATACATGGGGATGTATGGGCTAAATGTACGGGCGACA
GTCACATCATGCCCCTGAGCTGCGCACGTCAAGACTGTCAAGGAGGGTATTCTGGGCCTCCATGTCGCTG
GCCGGGTGACCCGGCGGGGACGAGGCAAGCTTGATATCCCGCGGTGGAGCTCCAGCTTTTGTTCCCTTTA
GTGAGGGTTAATTTCGAGCTTGGCGTAATCATGGTCATAGCTGTTTCCTGTGTGAAATTGTTATCCGCTC
ACAATTCCACATGGCGGCCGCTCTAGAACTAGTGATGTCCACGAGGTCTCTCCAGGTAGTGAACTGCTAT
CGTCGACCTGCAGCGTACGATCGATACCGTCGACCTCGAGGGGGGGCCGGAAGGACGATGAAGGAGAGAA
AGTAGTAAGACAATATGACTTTGGACAGACATGAGATAAAAGTTTTAAAGGACAAGAAAAGGTTCGGGTT
AAAAGATGAGTATTGTATTTTTTCAAAATATCAATGCTTTTTCTGTTCTTGGGTTAGTGGTACCACCATT
GGTGATAAAACCTTTGGGGAGCCTCCTCCGAGCTTTCTCTTTGTTACTTTTTTTCTCAACTGATACTTGT
CATTCTTACTACAATTACAGGCCTAGCCGGCCCAACATAGGAGCCGGAAGCATAAAGTGTAAAGCCTGGG
GTGCCTAATGAGTGAGCTAACTCACATTAATTGCGTTGCGCTCACTGCCCGCTTTCCAGTCGGGAAACCT
GTCGTGCCAGCTGCATTAATGAATCGGCCAACGCGCGGGGAGAGGCGGTTTGCGTATTGGGCGCTCTTCC
GCTTCCTCGCTCACTGACTCGCTGCGCTCGGTCGTTCGGCTGCGGCGAGCGGTATCAGCTCACTCAAAGG
CGGTAATACGGTTATCCACAGAATCAGGGGATAACGCAGGAAAGAACATGTGAGCAAAAGGCCAGCAAAA
GGCCAGGAACCGTAAAAAGGCCGCGTTGCTGGCGTTTTTCCATAGGCTCCGCCCCCCTGACGAGCATCAC
AAAAATCGACGCTCAAGTCAGAGGTGGCGAAACCCGACAGGACTATAAAGATACCAGGCGTTTCCCCCTG
GAAGCTCCCTCGTGCGCTCTCCTGTTCCGACCCTGCCGCTTACCGGATACCTGTCCGCCTTTCTCCCTTC
GGGAAGCGTGGCGCTTTCTCATAGCTCACGCTGTAGGTATCTCAGTTCGGTGTAGGTCGTTCGCTCCAAG
CTGGGCTGTGTGCACGAACCCCCCGTTCAGCCCGACCGCTGCGCCTTATCCGGTAACTATCGTCTTGAGT
CCAACCCGGTAAGACACGACTTATCGCCACTGGCAGCAGCCACTGGTAACAGGATTAGCAGAGCGAGGTA
TGTAGGCGGTGCTACAGAGTTCTTGAAGTGGTGGCCTAACTACGGCTACACTAGAAGAACAGTATTTGGT
ATCTGCGCTCTGCTGAAGCCAGTTACCTTCGGAAAAAGAGTTGGTAGCTCTTGATCCGGCAAACAAACCA
CCGCTGGTAGCGGTGGTTTTTTTGTTTGCAAGCAGCAGATTACGCGCAGAAAAAAAGGATCTCAAGAAGA
TCCTTTGATCTTTTCTACGGGGTCTGACGCTCAGTGGAACGAAAACTCACGTTAAGGGATTTTGGTCATG
AGATTATCAAAAAGGATCTTCACCTAGATCCTTTTAAATTAAAAATGAAGTTTTAAATCAATCTAAAGTA
TATATGAGTAAACTTGGTCTGACAGTTACCAATGCTTAATCAGTGAGGCACCTATCTCAGCGATCTGTCT
ATTTCGTTCATCCATAGTTGCCTGACTCCCCGTCGTGTAGATAACTACGATACGGGAGGGCTTACCATCT
GGCCCCAGTGCTGCAATGATACCGCGAGACCCACGCTCACCGGCTCCAGATTTATCAGCAATAAACCAGC
CAGCCGGAAGGGCCGAGCGCAGAAGTGGTCCTGCAACTTTATCCGCCTCCATCCAGTCTATTAATTGTTG
CCGGGAAGCTAGAGTAAGTAGTTCGCCAGTTAATAGTTTGCGCAACGTTGTTGCCATTGCTACAGGCATC
GTGGTGTCACGCTCGTCGTTTGGTATGGCTTCATTCAGCTCCGGTTCCCAACGATCAAGGCGAGTTACAT
GATCCCCCATGTTGTGCAAAAAAGCGGTTAGCTCCTTCGGTCCTCCGATCGTTGTCAGAAGTAAGTTGGC
CGCAGTGTTATCACTCATGGTTATGGCAGCACTGCATAATTCTCTTACTGTCATGCCATCCGTAAGATGC
TTTTCTGTGACTGGTGAGTACTCAACCAAGTCATTCTGAGAATAGTGTATGCGGCGACCGAGTTGCTCTT
GCCCGGCGTCAATACGGGATAATACCGCGCCACATAGCAGAACTTTAAAAGTGCTCATCATTGGAAAACG
TTCTTCGGGGCGAAAACTCTCAAGGATCTTACCGCTGTTGAGATCCAGTTCGATGTAACCCACTCGTGCA
CCCAACTGATCTTCAGCATCTTTTACTTTCACCAGCGTTTCTGGGTGAGCAAAAACAGGAAGGCAAAATG
CCGCAAAAAAGGGAATAAGGGCGACACGGAAATGTTGAATACTCATACTCTTCCTTTTTCAATATTATTG
AAGCATTTATCAGGGTTATTGTCTCATGAGCGGATACATATTTGAATGTATTTAGAAAAATAAACAAATA
GGGGTTCCGCGCACATTTCCCCGAAAAGTGCCACCTGGGTCCTTTTCATCACGTGCTATAAAAATAATTA
TAATTTAAATTTTTTAATATAAATATATAAATTAAAAATAGAAAGTAAAAAAAGAAATTAAAGAAAAAAT
AGTTTTTGTTTTCCGAAGATGTAAAAGACTCTAGGGGGATCGCCAACAAATACTACCTTTTATCTTGCTC
TTCCTGCTCTCAGGTATTAATGCCGAATTGTTTCATCTTGTCTGTGTAGAAGACCACACACGAAAATCCT
GTGATTTTACATTTTACTTATCGTTAATCGAATGTATATCTATTTAATCTGCTTTTCTTGTCTAATAAAT
ATATATGTAAAGTACGCTTTTTGTTGAAATTTTTTAAACCTTTGTTTATTTTTTTTTCTTCATTCCGTAA
CTCTTCTACCTTCTTTATTTACTTTCTAAAATCCAAATACAAAACATAAAAATAAATAAACACAGAGTAA
ATTCCCAAATTATTCCATCATTAAAAGATACGAGGCGCGTGTAAGTTACAGGCAAGCGATCCGTCTAAGA
AACCATTATTATCATGACATTAACCTATAAAAATAGGCGTATCACGAGGCCCTTTCGTC
