>Addgene plasmid #199148 | RB820 | depositor partial sequence | sequence record 385658 | Barcoding cassette containing BC28 cloned in pDIS3 at SpeI_ClaI sites by CPEC method
TGGCGGCCGCTCTAGAACTAGTGATGTCCACGAGGTCTCTCCAGGTAGTGAACTGCTATCGTCGACCTGC
AGCGTACGATCGATACCGTCGACCTCGAGG
